>Addgene plasmid #151988 | pGBW-m4134441 | depositor full sequence | sequence record 295000 | Full Sequence
CACCATGAGCAAAATGTCTGACGTCAAGTGTACATCCGTAGTTCTGTTATCAGTGCTTCAACAGCTGCGG
GTGGAGAGTTCGTCAAAGCTCTGGGCCCAGTGCGTGCAGCTGCACAATGATATATTGCTCGCGAAAGATA
CTACGGAAGCTTTCGAGAAGATGGTCAGCTTGCTATCTGTTCTACTGAGCATGCAAGGAGCAGTAGACAT
CAACAAACTTTGCGAAGAGATGTTAGACAACCGAGCCACCCTGCAAGAAAACCTTTACTTTCAGTCGGGG
AAACCTATACCCAATCCACTTCTCGGCTTAGATTCTACCTAAGCTAGCTTGACTGACTGAGATACAGCGT
ACCTTCAGCTCACAGACATGATAAGATACATTGATGAGTTTGGACAAACCACAACTAGAATGCAGTGAAA
AAAATGCTTTATTTGTGAAATTTGTGATGCTATTGCTTTATTTGTAACCATTATAAGCTGCAATAAACAA
GTTAACAACAACAATTGCATTCATTTTATGTTTCAGGTTCAGGGGGAGGTGTGGGAGGTTTTTTAAAGCA
AGTAAAACCTCTACAAATGTGGTATTGGCCCATCTCTATCGGTATCGTAGCATAACCCCTTGGGGCCTCT
AAACGGGTCTTGAGGGGTTTTTTGTGCCCCTCGGGCCGGATTGCTATCTACCGGCATTGGCGCAGAAAAA
AATGCCTGATGCGACGCTGCGCGTCTTATACTCCCACATATGCCAGATTCAGCAACGGATACGGCTTCCC
CAACTTGCCCACTTCCATACGTGTCCTCCTTACCAGAAATTTATCCTTAAGGTCGTCAGCTATCCTGCAG
GCGATCTCTCGATTTCGATCAAGACATTCCTTTAATGGTCTTTTCTGGACACCACTAGGGGTCAGAAGTA
GTTCATCAAACTTTCTTCCCTCCCTAATCTCATTGGTTACCTTGGGCTATCGAAACTTAATTAACCAGTC
AAGTCAGCTACTTGGCGAGATCGACTTGTCTGGGTTTCGACTACGCTCAGAATTGCGTCAGTCAAGTTCG
ATCTGGTCCTTGCTATTGCACCCGTTCTCCGATTACGAGTTTCATTTAAATCATGTGAGCAAAAGGCCAG
CAAAAGGCCAGGAACCGTAAAAAGGCCGCGTTGCTGGCGTTTTTCCATAGGCTCCGCCCCCCTGACGAGC
ATCACAAAAATCGACGCTCAAGTCAGAGGTGGCGAAACCCGACAGGACTATAAAGATACCAGGCGTTTCC
CCCTGGAAGCTCCCTCGTGCGCTCTCCTGTTCCGACCCTGCCGCTTACCGGATACCTGTCCGCCTTTCTC
CCTTCGGGAAGCGTGGCGCTTTCTCATAGCTCACGCTGTAGGTATCTCAGTTCGGTGTAGGTCGTTCGCT
CCAAGCTGGGCTGTGTGCACGAACCCCCCGTTCAGCCCGACCGCTGCGCCTTATCCGGTAACTATCGTCT
TGAGTCCAACCCGGTAAGACACGACTTATCGCCACTGGCAGCAGCCACTGGTAACAGGATTAGCAGAGCG
AGGTATGTAGGCGGTGCTACAGAGTTCTTGAAGTGGTGGCCTAACTACGGCTACACTAGAAGAACAGTAT
TTGGTATCTGCGCTCTGCTGAAGCCAGTTACCTTCGGAAAAAGAGTTGGTAGCTCTTGATCCGGCAAACA
AACCACCGCTGGTAGCGGTGGTTTTTTTGTTTGCAAGCAGCAGATTACGCGCAGAAAAAAAGGATCTCAA
GAAGATCCTTTGATCTTTTCTACGGGGTCTGACGCTCAGTGGAACGAAAACTCACGTTAAGGGATTTTGG
TCATGAGATTATCAAAAAGGATCTTCACCTAGATCCTTTTAAATTAAAAATGAAGTTTTAAATCAATCTA
AAGTATATATGAGTAAACTTGGTCTGACAGTTACCAATGCTTAATCAGTGAGGCACCTATCTCAGCGATC
TGTCTATTTCGTTCATCCATAGTTGCATTTAAATTTCCGAACTCTCCAAGGCCCTCGTCGGAAAATCTTC
AAACCTTTCGTCCGATCCATCTTGCAGGCTACCTCTCGAACGAACTATCGCAAGTCTCTTGGCCGGCCTT
GCGCCTTGGCTATTGCTTGGCAGCGCCTATCGCCAGGTATTACTCCAATCCCGAATATCCGAGATCGGGA
TCACCCGAGAGAAGTTCAACCTACATCCTCAATCCCGATCTATCCGAGATCCGAGGAATATCGAAATCGG
GGCGCGCCTGGCCTCCGCGCCGGGTTTTGGCGCCTCCCGCGGGCGCCCCCCTCGTCACGGCGAGCGCTGC
CACGTCAGACGAAGGGCGCAGGAGCGTCCTGATCCTTCCGCCCGGACGCTCAGGACAGCGGCCCGCTGCT
CATAAGACTCGGCCTTAGAACCCCAGTATCAGCAGAAGGACATTTTAGGACGGGACTTGGGTGACTCTAG
GGCACTGGTTTTCTTTCCAGAGAGCGGAACAGGCGAGGAAAAGTAGTCCCTTCTCGGCGATTCTGCGGAG
GGATCTCCGTGGGGCGGTGAACGCCGATGATTATATAAGGACGCGCCGGGTGTGGCACAGCTAGTTCCGT
CGCAGCCGGGATTTGGGTCGCGGTTCTTGTTTGTGGATCGCTGTGATCGTCACTTGGTGAGTAGCGGGCT
GCTGGGCTGGCCGGGGCTTTCGTGGCCGCCGGGCCGCTCGGTGGGACGGAAGCGTGTGGAGAGACCGCCA
AGGGCTGTAGTCTGGGTCCGCGAGCAAGGTTGCCCTGAACTGGGGGTTGGGGGGAGCGCAGCAAAATGGC
GGCTGTTCCCGAGTCTTGAATGGAAGACGCTTGTGAGGCGGGCTGTGAGGTCGTTGAAACAAGGTGGGGG
GCATGGTGGGCGGCAAGAACCCAAGGTCTTGAGCCCTTCGCTAATGCGGGAAAGCTCTTATTCGGGTGAG
ATGGGCTGGGCACCATCTGGGGACCCTGACGTGAAGTTTGTCACTGACTGGAGAACTCGGTTTGTCGTCT
GTTGCGGGGGCGGCAGTTATGGCGGTGCCGTTGGGCAGTGCACCCGTACCTTTGGGAGCGCGCGCCCTCG
TCGTGTCGTGACGTCACCCGTTCTGTTGGCTTATAATGCAGGGTGGGGCCACCTGCCGGTAGGTGTGCGG
TAGGCTTTTCTCCGTCGCAGGACGCAGGGTTCGGGCCTAGGGTAGGCTCTCCTGAATCGACAGGCGCCGG
ACCTCTGGTGAGGGGAGGGATAAGTGAGGCGTCAGTTTCTTTGGTCGGTTTTATGTACCTATCTTCTTAA
GTAGCTGAAGCTCCGGTTTTGAACTATGCGCTCGGGGTTGGCGAGTGTGTTTTGTGAAGTTTTTTAGGCA
CCTTTTGAAATGTAATCATTTGGGTCAATATGTAATTTTCAGTGTTAGACTTGTAAATTGTCCGCTAAAT
TCTGGCCGTTTTTGGCTTTTTTGTTAGACAACATGACCGAGTACAAGCCCACGGTGCGCCTCGCCACCCG
CGACGACGTCCCCAGGGCCGTACGCACCCTCGCCGCCGCGTTCGCCGACTACCCCGCCACGCGCCACACC
GTCGATCCGGACCGCCACATCGAGCGGGTCACCGAGCTGCAAGAACTCTTCCTCACGCGCGTCGGGCTCG
ACATCGGCAAGGTGTGGGTCGCGGACGACGGCGCCGCGGTGGCGGTCTGGACCACGCCGGAGAGCGTCGA
AGCGGGGGCGGTGTTCGCCGAGATCGGCCCGCGCATGGCCGAGTTGAGCGGTTCCCGGCTGGCCGCGCAG
CAACAGATGGAGGGCCTCCTGGCGCCGCACCGGCCCAAGGAGCCCGCGTGGTTCCTGGCCACCGTCGGCG
TCTCGCCCGACCACCAGGGCAAGGGTCTGGGCAGCGCCGTCGTGCTCCCCGGAGTGGAGGCCGCCGAGCG
CGCCGGGGTGCCCGCCTTCCTGGAGACCTCCGCGCCCCGCAACCTCCCCTTCTACGAGCGGCTCGGCTTC
ACCGTCACCGCCGACGTCGAGGTGCCCGAAGGACCGCGCACCTGGTGCATGACCCGCAAGCCCGGTGCCT
AGGCTAGTATGTAAGCCTAGTCTTAGATAATAAAATCGCTATCCATCGAAGATGGATGTGTGTTGGTTTT
TTGTGTGTGTAACGCTAGGCGCGCCTGGTGTACCGAGAACGATCCTCTCAGTGCGAGTCTCGACGATCCA
TATCGTTGCTTGGCAGTCAGCCAGTCGGAATCCAGCTTGGGACCCAGGAAGTCCAATCGTCAGATATTGT
ACTCAAGCCTGGTCACGGCAGCGTACCGATCTGTTTAAACCTAGATATTGATAGTCTGATCGGTCAACGT
ATAATCGAGTCCTAGCTTTTGCAAACATCTATCAAGAGACAGGATCAGCAGGAGGCTTTCGCATGAGTAT
TCAACATTTCCGTGTCGCCCTTATTCCCTTTTTTGCGGCATTTTGCCTTCCTGTTTTTGCTCACCCAGAA
ACGCTGGTGAAAGTAAAAGATGCTGAAGATCAGTTGGGTGCGCGAGTGGGTTACATCGAACTGGATCTCA
ACAGCGGTAAGATCCTTGAGAGTTTTCGCCCCGAAGAACGCTTTCCAATGATGAGCACTTTTAAAGTTCT
GCTATGTGGCGCGGTATTATCCCGTATTGACGCCGGGCAAGAGCAACTCGGTCGCCGCATACACTATTCT
CAGAATGACTTGGTTGAGTATTCACCAGTCACAGAAAAGCATCTTACGGATGGCATGACAGTAAGAGAAT
TATGCAGTGCTGCCATAACCATGAGTGATAACACTGCGGCCAACTTACTTCTGACAACGATTGGAGGACC
GAAGGAGCTAACCGCTTTTTTGCACAACATGGGGGATCATGTAACTCGCCTTGATCGTTGGGAACCGGAG
CTGAATGAAGCCATACCAAACGACGAGCGTGACACCACGATGCCTGTAGCAATGGCAACAACCTTGCGTA
AACTATTAACTGGCGAACTACTTACTCTAGCTTCCCGGCAACAGTTGATAGACTGGATGGAGGCGGATAA
AGTTGCAGGACCACTTCTGCGCTCGGCCCTTCCGGCTGGCTGGTTTATTGCTGATAAATCTGGAGCCGGT
GAGCGTGGGTCTCGCGGTATCATTGCAGCACTGGGGCCAGATGGTAAGCCCTCCCGTATCGTAGTTATCT
ACACGACGGGGAGTCAGGCAACTATGGATGAACGAAATAGACAGATCGCTGAGATAGGTGCCTCACTGAT
TAAGCATTGGTAACCGATTCTAGGTGCATTGGCGCAGAAAAAAATGCCTGATGCGACGCTGCGCGTCTTA
TACTCCCACATATGCCAGATTCAGCAACGGATACGGCTTCCCCAACTTGCCCACTTCCATACGTGTCCTC
CTTACCAGAAATTTATCCTTAAGATCGTTTAAACTCGACTCTGGCTCTATCGAATCTCCGTCGTTTCGAG
CTTACGCGAACAGCCGTGGCGCTCATTTGCTCGTCGGGCATCGAATCTCGTCAGCTATCGTCAGCTTACC
TTTTTGGCAGCGATCGCGGCTCCCGACATCTTGGACCATTAGCTCCACAGGTATCTTCTTCCCTCTAGTG
GTCATAACAGCAGCTTCAGCTACCTCTCAATTCAAAAAACCCCTCAAGACCCGTTTAGAGGCCCCAAGGG
GTTATGCTATCAATCGTTGCGTTACACACACAAAAAACCAACACACATCCATCTTCGATGGATAGCGATT
TTATTATCTAACTGCTGATCGAGTGTAGCCAGATCTAGTAATCAATTACGGGGTCATTAGTTCATAGCCC
ATATATGGAGTTCCGCGTTACATAACTTACGGTAAATGGCCCGCCTGGCTGACCGCCCAACGACCCCCGC
CCATTGACGTCAATAATGACGTATGTTCCCATAGTAACGCCAATAGGGACTTTCCATTGACGTCAATGGG
TGGAGTATTTACGGTAAACTGCCCACTTGGCAGTACATCAAGTGTATCATATGCCAAGTACGCCCCCTAT
TGACGTCAATGACGGTAAATGGCCCGCCTGGCATTATGCCCAGTACATGACCTTATGGGACTTTCCTACT
TGGCAGTACATCTACGTATTAGTCATCGCTATTACCATGCTGATGCGGTTTTGGCAGTACATCAATGGGC
GTGGATAGCGGTTTGACTCACGGGGATTTCCAAGTCTCCACCCCATTGACGTCAATGGGAGTTTGTTTTG
GCACCAAAATCAACGGGACTTTCCAAAATGTCGTAACAACTCCGCCCCATTGACGCAAATGGGCGGTAGG
CGTGTACGGTGGGAGGTCTATATAAGCAGAGCTGGTTTAGTGAACCGTCAGATCAGATCTTTGTCGATCC
TACCATCCACTCGACACACCCGCCAGCGGCCGC
Features (pLannotate 1.2.2; 18 found; start..end, strand, type, name):
    372..493     -  polyA_signal   SV40 poly(A) signal: SV40 polyadenylation signal
    516..585     -  CDS            large T antigen (fragment): large T antigen from SV40 (simian virus 40)
    608..654     +  terminator     T7 terminator: transcription terminator for bacteriophage T7 RNA polymerase
    684..820     +  terminator     rrnG terminator: transcription terminator from the E. coli ribosomal RNA rrnG operon (Albrechtsen et al., 1991)
    865..936     +  misc_feature   3' β-globin insulator: insulator downstream of the human β-globin locus (Farrell et al., 2002)
   1162..1750    -  rep_origin     ori: high-copy-number ColE1/pMB1/pBR322/pUC origin of replication
   1922..1986    -  CDS            bla(M) (fragment): β-lactamase lacking the signal sequence; bla(M); allows cytosolic expression of β-lactamase
   2250..3459    +  promoter       UbC promoter: human ubiquitin C promoter
   3463..4060    +  CDS            PuroR (fragment): puromycin N-acetyltransferase; pac from Streptomyces; confers resistance to puromycin
   4089..4137    +  polyA_signal   poly(A) signal: synthetic polyadenylation signal
   4403..5263    +  CDS            AmpR: β-lactamase; bla; confers resistance to ampicillin, carbenicillin, and related antibiotics
   5276..5412    +  terminator     rrnG terminator: transcription terminator from the E. coli ribosomal RNA rrnG operon (Albrechtsen et al., 1991)
   5557..5628    +  misc_feature   5' β-globin insulator: insulator upstream of the human β-globin locus (Farrell et al., 2002)
   5633..5679    -  terminator     T7 terminator: transcription terminator for bacteriophage T7 RNA polymerase
   5697..5745    -  polyA_signal   poly(A) signal: synthetic polyadenylation signal
   5826..6129    +  enhancer       CMV enhancer: human cytomegalovirus immediate early enhancer
   6202..6219    -  promoter       CMV promoter (fragment): human cytomegalovirus (CMV) immediate early promoter
   6282..6333    +  promoter       CMVd2 promoter: truncated human cytomegalovirus (CMV) immediate early promoter that yields moderately reduced expression relative to the full-length promoter
