[The description below was written by a language model from this plasmid's Addgene catalogue record and pLannotate feature annotations shown in this document.]
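Description:
pGBW-m4134441 is a mammalian expression plasmid built on the pTwist_CMV_Puro_6 backbone to express wild-type SARS-CoV-2 nsp7, a small non-structural protein released from the ORF1ab polyprotein. It is propagated in E. coli as a high-copy plasmid through a ColE1/pUC-type origin and selected with ampicillin via a full-length β-lactamase gene. A short additional β-lactamase fragment is also annotated, probably a backbone remnant. For selection in mammalian cells, a separate cassette places the puromycin N-acetyltransferase gene under the human ubiquitin C promoter, followed by a synthetic polyadenylation signal.

According to the catalogue entry, the roughly 250 bp nsp7 coding sequence is driven by the CMV promoter and carries a backbone-encoded C-terminal V5 epitope that can be removed through a TEV protease cleavage site. The V5 tag allows detection or immunoprecipitation. The feature table identifies the CMV enhancer and CMV promoter elements near the end of the numbered sequence, and an SV40 polyadenylation signal annotated on the opposite strand shortly after the origin of numbering. The automated annotation does not call the nsp7 open reading frame, the TEV site or the V5 tag, so their exact positions and the terminating element for the transcript cannot be confirmed from the table. The expression region is flanked by 5' and 3' β-globin insulator elements, and T7 and rrnG terminators plus extra synthetic poly(A) signals separate the modules, presumably to limit read-through and interference between them.

The record supports use for transient or puromycin-selected expression of tagged nsp7 in mammalian cells. More specific applications are not stated.
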