Addgene plasmid #151988: pGBW-m4134441
Purpose: Mammalian expression plasmid for SARS-CoV-2 nsp7
Depositing lab: Ginkgo Bioworks & Benjie Chen. Depositing organization: Ginkgo Bioworks.
Backbone
  Vector backbone: pTwist_CMV_Puro_6
  Backbone size w/o insert (bp): 6080
  Vector type: Mammalian Expression
  Selectable markers: Puromycin
Growth in bacteria
  Bacterial resistance: Ampicillin, 100 μg/mL
  Growth temperature: 37°C
  Growth strain: DH5alpha
  Copy number: High Copy
Gene/Insert
  Gene/Insert name: SARS-CoV-2 nsp7
  Species: Severe acute respiratory syndrome coronavirus 2
  Insert size (bp): 248
  Mutation: wt
  Entrez Gene: ORF1ab (a.k.a. GU280_gp01)
  Promoter: CMV
  Tag / fusion protein: Cleavable TEV;V5 (C terminal on backbone)
  Cloning method: Unknown
Resource information
  A portion of this plasmid was derived from a plasmid made by: GinkgoBioworks
Depositor comments: NCBI reference sequence: YP_009725303.1
How to cite: pGBW-m4134441 was a gift from Ginkgo Bioworks & Benjie Chen (Addgene plasmid # 151988 ; http://n2t.net/addgene:151988 ; RRID:Addgene_151988)
